>Addgene plasmid #238940 | pAAV-CMV-HyPerFLEX-Sec61b | addgene full sequence | sequence record 483846 | Addgene NGS Result
CCTGCAGGCAGCTGCGCGCTCGCTCGCTCACTGAGGCCGCCCGGGCGTCGGGCGACCTTTGGTCGCCCGG
CCTCAGTGAGCGAGCGAGCGCGCAGAGAGGGAGTGGCCAACTCCATCACTAGGGGTTCCTGCGGCCGCAC
GCGTCTAGTTATTAATAGTAATCAATTACGGGGTCATTAGTTCATAGCCCATATATGGAGTTCCGCGTTA
CATAACTTACGGTAAATGGCCCGCCTGGCTGACCGCCCAACGACCCCCGCCCATTGACGTCAATAATGAC
GTATGTTCCCATAGTAACGCCAATAGGGACTTTCCATTGACGTCAATGGGTGGAGTATTTACGGTAAACT
GCCCACTTGGCAGTACATCAAGTGTATCATATGCCAAGTACGCCCCCTATTGACGTCAATGACGGTAAAT
GGCCCGCCTGGCATTATGCCCAGTACATGACCTTATGGGACTTTCCTACTTGGCAGTACATCTACGTATT
AGTCATCGCTATTACCATGGTGATGCGGTTTTGGCAGTACATCAATGGGCGTGGATAGCGGTTTGACTCA
CGGGGATTTCCAAGTCTCCACCCCATTGACGTCAATGGGAGTTTGTTTTGGCACCAAAATCAACGGGACT
TTCCAAAATGTCGTAACAACTCCGCCCCATTGACGCAAATGGGCGGTAGGCGTGTACGGTGGGAGGTCTA
TATAAGCAGAGCTCGTTTAGTGAACCGTCAGATCGCCTGGAGACGCCATCCACGCTGTTTTGACCTCCAT
AGAAGACACCGGGACCGATCCAGCCTCCGCGGATTCGAATCCCGGCCGGGAACGGTGCATTGGAACGCGG
ATTCCCCGTGCCAAGAGTGACGTAAGTACCGCCTATAGAGTCTATAGGCCCACAAAAAATGCTTTCTTCT
TTTAATATACTTTTTTGTTTATCTTATTTCTAATACTTTCCCTAATCTCTTTCTTTCAGGGCAATAATGA
TACAATGTATCATGCCTCTTTGCACCATTCTAAAGAATAACAGTGATAATTTCTGGGTTAAGGCAATAGC
AATATTTCTGCATATAAATATTTCTGCATATAAATTGTAACTGATGTAAGAGGTTTCATATTGCTAATAG
CAGCTACAATCCAGCTACCATTCTGCTTTTATTTTATGGTTGGGATAAGGCTGGATTATTCTGAGTCCAA
GCTAGGCCCTTTTGCTAATCATGTTCATACCTCTTATCTTCCTCCCACAGCTCCTGGGCAACGTGCTGGT
CTGTGTGCTGGCCCATCACTTTGGCAAAGAATTGGGATTCGAACATCGATTGAATTCTGAGCCACCATGC
ACCTGGCTAATGAGGAGCAAAACGAATTGGAAGGTGCTTTTAAGCTGGGCTTGATCTTTACCGTCGCCCC
GTACTTGCTGCCTAAGTTGATCGTCAGCCTGCGCCGCACCGCCCCGAAGATGCCTTTGATGTTGGAGGAG
AATTACACCCACACCCTTACCGAGTCACTGAAACGCGGCGACGTTGACGCCATCATTGTGGCAGAGCCGT
TTCAAGAGCCGGGTATTGTGACTGAACCTTTGTATGACGAGCCGTTTTTCGTTATCGTTCCGAAGGGCCA
TAGCTTCGAGGAGTTGGATGCCGTTAGCCCTCGCATGTTGGGCGAAGAACAAGTTCTGCTTCTGACCGAG
GGCAACTGTATGCGTGACCAGGTGCTTAGCATTTTTACCAAGGTCAAGGTGCACATGAAGAAAGCCCTTT
CCGGTGACAGCTATTGGGTCTTTGTGAAACGGGTAGGTGGCACTGGCGGTGAGCATGTTGTCTTTGGCAG
TGAGGACATCGAGAACACTATGGCCAAAATGGACGACGGACAACTGGATGGGTTGGCCTTTGGCGCAATT
CAGCTCGATGGTGACGGGAATATCCTGCAGTACAATGCTGCTGAAGGAGACATCACAGGCAGAGATCCCA
AACAGGTGATTGGGAAGAACTTCTTCAAGGATGTTGCACCTGGAACGGATTCTCCCGAGTTTTACGGCAA
ATTCAAGGAAGGCGTAGCGTCAGGGAATCTGAACACCATGTTCGAATGGATGATACCGACTCTTACCGAT
CATAGTTGCAGCGAGCTTGCCGCCAAACAGCGCATTCAGGGTCTCACCAACACCCTTCAAGGCTCAAGCA
TCGATACCATCCGCCACATGGTTGCCAGTGGCTTGGCAATCAGCGTCTTGCCTGCCACTGCCCTTACCGA
AAACGACCACATGCTGTTTAGCATTATCCCGTTTGAAGGCACCCCGCCTAGCCGCCGCGTTGTCCTGGCC
TATCGCCGCAACTTTGTCCGCCCTAAGGCCCTTTCAGCCATGAAAGCCGCAATTATGCAAAGCCAACTGC
ATGGTGTTAGCTTCATCTGCGATACCGGTAGCGGATCCGGACTCAGATCT
[288 nt withheld, positions 2431-2718]
TAGAAGCTTATCGATAATCAACCTCTGGATTACAAAATTTGTGAAAGATTGACTGGTATTCTTAACTATG
TTGCTCCTTTTACGCTATGTGGATACGCTGCTTTAATGCCTTTGTATCATGCTATTGCTTCCCGTATGGC
TTTCATTTTCTCCTCCTTGTATAAATCCTGGTTGCTGTCTCTTTATGAGGAGTTGTGGCCCGTTGTCAGG
CAACGTGGCGTGGTGTGCACTGTGTTTGCTGACGCAACCCCCACTGGTTGGGGCATTGCCACCACCTGTC
AGCTCCTTTCCGGGACTTTCGCTTTCCCCCTCCCTATTGCCACGGCGGAACTCATCGCCGCCTGCCTTGC
CCGCTGCTGGACAGGGGCTCGGCTGTTGGGCACTGACAATTCCGTGGTGTTGTCGGGGAAATCATCGTCC
TTTCCTTGGCTGCTCGCCTATGTTGCCACCTGGATTCTGCGCGGGACGTCCTTCTGCTACGTCCCTTCGG
CCCTCAATCCAGCGGACCTTCCTTCCCGCGGCCTGCTGCCGGCTCTGCGGCCTCTTCCGCGTCTTCGCCT
TCGCCCTCAGACGAGTCGGATCTCCCTTTGGGCCGCCTCCCCGCATCGATACCGAGCGCTGCTCGAGAGA
TCTACGGGTGGCATCCCTGTGACCCCTCCCCAGTGCCTCTCCTGGCCCTGGAAGTTGCCACTCCAGTGCC
CACCAGCCTTGTCCTAATAAAATTAAGTTGCATCATTTTGTCTGACTAGGTGTCCTTCTATAATATTATG
GGGTGGAGGGGGGTGGTATGGAGCAAGGGGCAAGTTGGGAAGACAACCTGTAGGGCCTGCGGGGTCTATT
GGGAACCAAGCTGGAGTGCAGTGGCACAATCTTGGCTCACTGCAATCTCCGCCTCCTGGGTTCAAGCGAT
TCTCCTGCCTCAGCCTCCCGAGTTGTTGGGATTCCAGGCATGCATGACCAGGCTCAGCTAATTTTTGTTT
TTTTGGTAGAGACGGGGTTTCACCATATTGGCCAGGCTGGTCTCCAACTCCTAATCTCAGGTGATCTACC
CACCTTGGCCTCCCAAATTGCTGGGATTACAGGCGTGAACCACTGCTCCCTTCCCTGTCCTTCTGATTTT
GTAGGTAACCACGTGCGGACCGAGCGGCCGCAGGAACCCCTAGTGATGGAGTTGGCCACTCCCTCTCTGC
GCGCTCGCTCGCTCACTGAGGCCGGGCGACCAAAGGTCGCCCGACGCCCGGGCTTTGCCCGGGCGGCCTC
AGTGAGCGAGCGAGCGCGCAGCTGCCTGCAGGGGCGCCTGATGCGGTATTTTCTCCTTACGCATCTGTGC
GGTATTTCACACCGCATA
[95 nt withheld, positions 4067-4161]
T
[46 nt withheld, positions 4163-4208]
C
[141 nt withheld, positions 4210-4350]
CCTTTGACGTTGGAGTCCACGTTCTTT
[37 nt withheld, positions 4378-4414]
ACTCTATCTCGGGCTATTCTTTTGATTTATAAGGGATTTTGCCGATTTCGGTCTATTGGTTAAAAAATGA
GCTGATTTAACAAAAATTTAACGCGAATTTTAACAAAATATTAACGTTTACAATTTTATGGTGCACTCTC
AGTACAATCTGCTCTGATGCCGCATAGTTAAGCCAGCCCCGACACCCGCCAACACCCGCTGACGCGCCCT
GACGGGCTTGTCTGCTCCCGGCATCCGCTTACAGACAAGCTGTGACCGTCTCCGGGAGCTGCATGTGTCA
GAGGTTTTCACCGTCATCACCGAAACGCGCGAGACGAAAGGGCCTCGTGATACGCCTATTTTTATAGGTT
AATGTCATGATAATAATGGTTTCTTAGACGTCAGGTGGCACTTTTCGGGGAAATGTGCGCGGAACCCCTA
TTTGTTTATTTTTCTAAATACATTCAAATATGTATCCGCTCATGAGACAATAACCCTGATAAATGCTTCA
ATAATATTGAAAAAGGAAGAGTATGAGTATTCAACATTTCCGTGTCGCCCTTATTCCCTTTTTTGCGGCA
TTTTGCCTTCCTGTTTTTGCTCACCCAGAAACGCTGGTGAAAGTAAAAGATGCTGAAGATCAGTTGGGTG
CACGAGTGGGTTACATCGAACTGGATCTCAACAGCGGTAAGATCCTTGAGAGTTTTCGCCCCGAAGAACG
TTTTCCAATGATGAGCACTTTTAAAGTTCTGCTATGTGGCGCGGTATTATCCCGTATTGACGCCGGGCAA
GAGCAACTCGGTCGCCGCATACACTATTCTCAGAATGACTTGGTTGAGTACTCACCAGTCACAGAAAAGC
ATCTTACGGATGGCATGACAGTAAGAGAATTATGCAGTGCTGCCATAACCATGAGTGATAACACTGCGGC
CAACTTACTTCTGACAACGATCGGAGGACCGAAGGAGCTAACCGCTTTTTTGCACAACATGGGGGATCAT
GTAACTCGCCTTGATCGTTGGGAACCGGAGCTGAATGAAGCCATACCAAACGACGAGCGTGACACCACGA
TGCCTGTAGCAATGGCAACAACGTTGCGCAAACTATTAACTGGCGAACTACTTACTCTAGCTTCCCGGCA
ACAATTAATAGACTGGATGGAGGCGGATAAAGTTGCAGGACCACTTCTGCGCTCGGCCCTTCCGGCTGGC
TGGTTTATTGCTGATAAATCTGGAGCCGGTGAGCGTGGGTCTCGCGGTATCATTGCAGCACTGGGGCCAG
ATGGTAAGCCCTCCCGTATCGTAGTTATCTACACGACGGGGAGTCAGGCAACTATGGATGAACGAAATAG
ACAGATCGCTGAGATAGGTGCCTCACTGATTAAGCATTGGTAACTGTCAGACCAAGTTTACTCATATATA
CTTTAGATTGATTTAAAACTTCATTTTTAATTTAAAAGGATCTAGGTGAAGATCCTTTTTGATAATCTCA
TGACCAAAATCCCTTAACGTGAGTTTTCGTTCCACTGAGCGTCAGACCCCGTAGAAAAGATCAAAGGATC
TTCTTGAGATCCTTTTTTTCTGCGCGTAATCTGCTGCTTGCAAACAAAAAAACCACCGCTACCAGCGGTG
GTTTGTTTGCCGGATCAAGAGCTACCAACTCTTTTTCCGAAGGTAACTGGCTTCAGCAGAGCGCAGATAC
CAAATACTGTTCTTCTAGTGTAGCCGTAGTTAGGCCACCACTTCAAGAACTCTGTAGCACCGCCTACATA
CCTCGCTCTGCTAATCCTGTTACCAGTGGCTGCTGCCAGTGGCGATAAGTCGTGTCTTACCGGGTTGGAC
TCAAGACGATAGTTACCGGATAAGGCGCAGCGGTCGGGCTGAACGGGGGGTTCGTGCACACAGCCCAGCT
TGGAGCGAACGACCTACACCGAACTGAGATACCTACAGCGTGAGCTATGAGAAAGCGCCACGCTTCCCGA
AGGGAGAAAGGCGGACAGGTATCCGGTAAGCGGCAGGGTCGGAACAGGAGAGCGCACGAGGGAGCTTCCA
GGGGGAAACGCCTGGTATCTTTATAGTCCTGTCGGGTTTCGCCACCTCTGACTTGAGCGTCGATTTTTGT
GATGCTCGTCAGGGGGGCGGAGCCTATGGAAAAACGCCAGCAACGCGGCCTTTTTACGGTTCCTGGCCTT
TTGCTGGCCTTTTGCTCACATGT
Features (pLannotate 1.2.2; 20 found; start..end, strand, type, name):
     12..39      +  repeat_region  AAV2 ITR (fragment): inverted terminal repeat of adeno-associated virus serotype 2 inverted
     68..95      +  repeat_region  AAV2 ITR (fragment): inverted terminal repeat of adeno-associated virus serotype 2 inverted
    206..509     +  enhancer       CMV enhancer: human cytomegalovirus immediate early enhancer
    510..713     +  promoter       CMV promoter: human cytomegalovirus (CMV) immediate early promoter
    862..889     +  intron         CMV intron (fragment): modified intron A from human cytomegalovirus (CMV)
    894..1240    +  intron         β-globin intron (fragment): internally truncated intron from human β-globin
   1244..1291    +  CDS            HBB (fragment): HBB_COLGU - Experimental evidence at transcript level: Swiss-Prot protein existence level 2. Involved in oxygen transport from the lung to the various peripheral tissues. From Colobus guereza (Mantled guereza) (Eastern black-and-white colobus monkey).
   1717..1784    +  CDS            Y-FAST (fragment): small protein tag, derived from photoactive yellow protein, that allows in vivo fluorescent labeling by addition of a cell-permeant fluorogen (Plamont et al., 2016)
   1801..2090    +  CDS            Y-FAST (fragment): small protein tag, derived from photoactive yellow protein, that allows in vivo fluorescent labeling by addition of a cell-permeant fluorogen (Plamont et al., 2016)
   2431..2721    +  CDS            Sec61β (sequence partly withheld): human Sec61β subunit of the translocon in the endoplasmic reticulum; SEC61B
   2734..3322    +  misc_feature   WPRE: woodchuck hepatitis virus posttranscriptional regulatory element
   3354..3830    +  polyA_signal   hGH poly(A) signal: human growth hormone polyadenylation signal
   3870..4010    +  repeat_region  AAV2 ITR: inverted terminal repeat of adeno-associated virus serotype 2 inverted
   4015..4066    -  misc_feature   bom (fragment): basis of mobility region from pBR322
   4085..4540    +  rep_origin     f1 ori (sequence partly withheld): f1 bacteriophage origin of replication; arrow indicates direction of (+) strand synthesis
   4541..4590    -  misc_feature   bom (fragment): basis of mobility region from pBR322
   4692..4727    -  CDS            rop (fragment): Rop protein, which maintains plasmids at low copy number; rop
   4822..4926    +  promoter       AmpR promoter: bla
   4927..5787    +  CDS            AmpR: β-lactamase; bla; confers resistance to ampicillin, carbenicillin, and related antibiotics
   5958..6546    +  rep_origin     ori: high-copy-number ColE1/pMB1/pBR322/pUC origin of replication
