[The description below was written by a language model from this plasmid's Addgene catalogue record and pLannotate feature annotations shown in this document.]
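Description:
pAAV-CMV-HyPerFLEX-Sec61b is a 6.6 kb mammalian expression plasmid built on an adeno-associated virus transfer-vector layout. The catalogue lists the backbone as unknown and the vector type as "Adenoviral", but the name and the annotated AAV2 inverted terminal repeats point to an AAV-type plasmid. One complete ITR lies downstream of the cassette, while only short ITR fragments are annotated at the upstream end; this may reflect the difficulty of sequencing and annotating these repeats rather than a true truncation. In bacteria it is maintained through a high-copy ColE1/pUC-type origin and selected with ampicillin via the bla gene. An f1 phage origin is also present, and a recombination-deficient growth strain is recorded, consistent with the need to keep ITRs stable.

The expression cassette is driven by the human CMV immediate-early enhancer and promoter, followed by a chimeric intron region (CMV intron A and truncated β-globin intron fragments) that promotes splicing-enhanced expression. The open reading frame encodes HyPerFLEX, a synthetic hydrogen peroxide sensor. The annotation detects two Y-FAST-derived segments within it, indicating that the reporter module is a fluorogen-activating tag whose signal depends on an added cell-permeant fluorogen, in line with the "color-tailored fluorogenic" description of the associated work. The remaining sensor sequence is not annotated. HyPerFLEX is fused at its C-terminus to human Sec61β, a tail-anchored translocon subunit that places the sensor on the cytosolic face of the endoplasmic reticulum membrane. A WPRE and the human growth hormone polyadenylation signal boost transcript stability and processing. The construct is intended for imaging hydrogen peroxide dynamics at the ER surface in mammalian cells.
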