Addgene plasmid #238940: pAAV-CMV-HyPerFLEX-Sec61b
Purpose: Mammalian expression of HyPerFLEX targeted to the cytosolic side of the endoplasmic reticulum membranes
Depositing lab: Vsevolod Belousov. Depositing organization: Shemyakin-Ovchinnikov Institute of Bioorganic Chemistry. Publication: A color-tailored fluorogenic sensor for hydrogen peroxide. Potekhina ES, Bass DI, Ezerina D, Fleckenstein DD, Chebotarev AS, Sysoeva VA, Maltsev DI, Pak VV, Moshchenko AA, Sokolov AI, Myasnyanko IN, Baranov MS, Fedotov AB, Zheltikov AM, Lanin AA, Messens J, Belousov VV. Nat Chem Biol. 2025 Oct 16. doi: 10.1038/s41589-025-02036-6. PubMed 41102408.
Backbone
  Vector backbone: Unknown
  Vector type: Mammalian Expression, Adenoviral
Growth in bacteria
  Bacterial resistance: Ampicillin, 100 μg/mL
  Growth temperature: 37°C
  Growth strain: NEB Stable
  Copy number: High Copy
Gene/Insert
  Gene/Insert name: HyPerFLEX-Sec61b
  Species: Synthetic
  Promoter: CMV
  Cloning method: Restriction Enzyme; 5′ cloning site Unknown (unknown if destroyed)
Terms and licenses: Academic/Nonprofit Terms; Industry Terms: Not Available to Industry
How to cite: pAAV-CMV-HyPerFLEX-Sec61b was a gift from Vsevolod Belousov (Addgene plasmid # 238940 ; http://n2t.net/addgene:238940 ; RRID:Addgene_238940)
